>Addgene plasmid #101672 | pAB167 | addgene full sequence | sequence record 372300 | Addgene NGS Result
GACGTCTAGCATTTTTATCCATAAGATTAGCGGATCCTACCTGACGCTTTTTATCGCAACTCTCTACTGT
TTCTCCATACCCGTTTTTTTGGAAGGAGGTAAAGATCTATGAACACGATTAACATCGCTAAGAACGACTT
CTCTGACATCGAACTGGCTGCTATCCCGTTCAACACTCTGGCTGACCATTACGGTGAGCGTTTAGCTCGC
GAACAGTTGGCCCTTGAGCATGAGTCTTACGAGATGGGTGAAGCACGCTTCCGCAAGATGTTTGAGCGTC
AACTTAAAGCTGGTGAGGTTGCGGATAACGCTGCCGCCAAGCCTCTCATCACTACCCTACTCCCTAAGAT
GATTGCACGCATCAACGACTGGTTTGAGGAAGTGAAAGCTAAGCGCGGCAAGCGCCCGACAGCCTTCCAG
TTCCTGCAAGAAATCAAGCCGGAAGCCGTAGCGTACATCACCATTAAGACCACTCTGGCTTGCCTAACCA
GTGCTGACAATACAACCGTTCAGGCTGTAGCAAGCGCAATCGGTCGGGCCATTGAGGACGAGGCTCGCTT
CGGTCGTATCCGTGACCTTGAAGCTAAGCACTTCAAGAAAAACGTTGAGGAACAACTCAACAAGCGCGTA
GGGCACGTCTACAAGAAAGCATTTATGCAAGTTGTCGAGGCTGACATGCTCTCTAAGGGTCTACTCGGTG
GCGAGGCGTGGTCTTCGTGGCATAAGGAAGACTCTATTCATGTAGGAGTACGCTGCATCGAGATGCTCAT
TGAGTCAACCGGAATGGTTAGCTTACACCGCCAAAATGCTGGCGTAGTAGGTCAAGACTCTGAGACTATC
GAACTCGCACCTGAATACGCTGAGGCTATCGCAACCCGTGCAGGTGCGCTGGCTGGCATCTCTCCGATGT
TCCAACCTTGCGTAGTTCCTCCTAAGCCGTGGACTGGCATTACTGGTGGTGGCTATTGGGCTAACGGTCG
TCGTCCTCTGGCGCTGGTGCGTACTCACAGTAAGAAAGCACTGATGCGCTACGAAGACGTTTACATGCCT
GAGGTGTACAAAGCGATTAACATTGCGCAAAACACCGCATGGAAAATCAACAAGAAAGTCCTAGCGGTCG
CCAACGTAATCACCAAGTGGAAGCATTGTCCGGTCGAGGACATCCCTGCGATTGAGCGTGAAGAACTCCC
GATGAAACCGGAAGACATCGACATGAATCCTGAGGCTCTCACCGCGTGGAAACGTGCTGCCGCTGCTGTG
TACCGCAAGGACAAGGCTCGCAAGTCTCGCCGTATCAGCCTTGAGTTCATGCTTGAGCAAGCCAATAAGT
TTGCTAACCATAAGGCCATCTGGTTCCCTTACAACATGGACTGGCGCGGTCGTGTTTACGCTGTGTCAAT
GTTCAACCCGCAAGGTAACGATATGACCAAAGGACTGCTTACGCTGGCGAAAGGTAAACCAATCGGTAAG
GAAGGTTACTACTGGCTGAAAATCCACGGTGCAAACTGTGCGGGTGTCGATAAGGTTCCGTTCCCTGAGC
GCATCAAGTTCATTGAGGAAAACCACGAGAACATCATGGCTTGCGCTAAGTCTCCACTGGAGAACACTTG
GTGGGCTGAGCAAGATTCTCCGTTCTGCTTCCTTGCGTTCTGCTTTGAGTACGCTGGGGTACAGCACCAC
GGCCTGAGCTATAACTGCTCCCTTCCGCTGGCGTTTGACGGGTCTTGCTCTGGCATCCAGCACTTCTCCG
CGATGCTCCGAGATGAGGTAGGTGGTCGCGCGGTTAACTTGCTTCCTGGCGGTTCTGGAGGTCACACTCT
TTACGCCCCTGGAGGATACGACATTATGGGATATTTGGATCAGATTGGGAACCGCCCAAACCCTCAGGTC
GAACTGGGGCCTGTGGACACGTCATGTGCCCTGATCCTGTGCGATCTGAAGCAAAAGGACACTCCGATCG
TCTACGCCTCGGAAGCCTTCTTGTATATGACCGGATACAGCAATGCAGAGGTGCTCGGCAGGAACTGCAG
ATTCCTGCAGTCCCCCGACGGGATGGTGAAACCAAAGTCGACTCGCAAATATGTGGACTCGAACACGATC
AACACCATCCGGAAGGCCATCGACCGGAACGCCGAGGTCCAGGTGGAGGTGGTCAACTTTAAGAAGAACG
GCCAGCGGTTCGTGAACTTTCTGACCATCATTCCGGTCCGGGATGAAACCGGAGAGTACAGATACTCCAT
GGGATTCCAGTGCGAAACCGAATAACCTAGGAGGCATCAAATAAAACGAAAGGCTCAGTCGAAAGACTGG
GCCTTTCGTTTTATCTGTTGTTTGTCGGTGAACGCTCTCCTGAGTAGGACAAATCCGCCGCCCTAGACCT
AGCTGCAGCTAGGGTACGGGTTTTGCTGCCCGCAAACGGGCTGTTCTGGTGTTGCTAGTTTGTTATCAGA
ATCGCAGATCCGGCTTCAGCCGGTTTGCCGGCTGAAAGCGCTATTTCTTCCAGAATTGCCATGATTTTTT
CCCCACGGGAGGCGTCACTGGCTCCCGTGTTGTCGGCAGCTTTGATTCGATAAGCAGCATCGCCTGTTTC
AGGCTGTCTATGTGTGACTGTTGAGCTGTAACAAGTTGTCTCAGGTGTTCAATTTCATGTTCTAGTTGCT
TTGTTTTACTGGTTTCACCTGTTCTATTAGGTGTTACATGCTGTTCATCTGTTACATTGTCGATCTGTTC
ATGGTGAACAGCTTTGAATGCACCAAAAACTCGTAAAAGCTCTGATGTATCTATCTTTTTTACACCGTTT
TCATCTGTGCATGCGCCGATCAACGTCTCATTTTCGCCAGATATCGGCGCGCCGCTTCGTAGCATTTTTA
TCCATAAGATTAGCGGATCCTACCTGACGCTTTTTATCGCAACTCTCTACTGTTTCTCCATACCCGTTTT
TTTGGAAGGAGGTAAAATGCATACTCTTTACGCCCCTGGAGGATACGACATTATGGGATATTTGCGGCAG
ATTAGGAACCGCCCAAACCCTCAGGTCGAACTGGGGCCTGTGGACACGTCATGTGCCCTGATCCTGTGCG
ATCTGAAGCAAAAGGACACTCCGATCGTCTACGCCTCGGAAGCCTTCTTGTATATGACCGGATACAGCAA
TGCAGAGGTGCTCGGCAGGAACTGCAGATTCCTGCAGTCCCCCGACGGGATGGTGAAACCAAAGTCGACT
CGCAAATATGTGGACTCGAACACGATCAACACCATGCGGAAGGCCATCGACCGGAACGCCGAGGTCCAGG
TGGAGGTGGTCAACTTTAAGAAGAACGGCCAGCGGTTCGTGAACTTTCTGACCATGATTCCGGTCCGGGA
TGAAACCGGAGAGTACAGATACTCCATGGGATTCCAGTGCGAAACCGAAGGCGGTTCTGGAGGTAGTGAA
ACCGTTCAGGACATCTACGGGATTGTTGCTAAGAAAGTCAACGAGATTCTACAAGCAGACGCAATCAATG
GGACCGATAACGAAGTAGTTACCGTGACCGATGAGAACACTGGTGAAATCTCTGAGAAAGTCAAGCTGGG
CACTAAGGCACTGGCTGGTCAATGGCTGGCTTACGGTGTTACTCGCAGTGTGACTAAGAGTTCAGTCATG
ACGCTGGCTTACGGGTCCAAAGAGTTCGGCTTCCGTCAACAAGTGCTGGAAGATACCATTCAGCCAGCTA
TTGATTCCGGCAAGGGTCTGATGTTCACTCAGCCGAATCAGGCTGCTGGATACATGGCTAAGCTGATTTG
GGAATCTGTGAGCGTGACGGTGGTAGCTGCGGTTGAAGCAATGAACTGGCTTAAGTCTGCTGCTAAGCTG
CTGGCTGCTGAGGTCAAAGATAAGAAGACTGGAGAGATTCTTCGCAAGCGTTGCGCTGTGCATTGGGTAA
CTCCTGATGGTTTCCCTGTGTGGCAGGAATACAAGAAGCCTATTCAGACGCGCTTGAACCTGATGTTCCT
CGGTCAGTTCCGCTTACAGCCTACCATTAACACCAACAAAGATAGCGAGATTGATGCACACAAACAGGAG
TCTGGTATCGCTCCTAACTTTGTACACAGCCAAGACGGTAGCCACCTTCGTAAGACTGTAGTGTGGGCAC
ACGAGAAGTACGGAATCGAATCTTTTGCACTGATTCACGACTCCTTCGGTACCATTCCGGCTGACGCTGC
GAACCTGTTCAAAGCAGTGCGCGAAACTATGGTTGACACATATGAGTCTTGTGATGTACTGGCTGATTTC
TACGACCAGTTCGCTGACCAGTTGCACGAGTCTCAATTGGACAAAATGCCAGCACTTCCGGCTAAAGGTA
ACTTGAACCTCCGTGACATCTTAGAGTCGGACTTCGCGTTCGCGTAATCTAGAGGCATCAAATAAAACGA
AAGGCTCAGTCGAAAGACTGGGCCTTTCGTTTTATCTGTTGTTTGTCGGTGAACGCTCTCCTGAGTAGGA
CAAATCCGCCGCCCTAGACCTAGCTGCAGCTAGGGTACGGGTTTTGCTGCCCGCAAACGGGCTGTTCTGG
TGTTGCTAGGATCCATATGGACAGTTTTCCCTTTGATATGTAACGGTGAACAGTTGTTCTACTTTTGTTT
GTTAGTCTTGATGCTTCACTGATAGATACAAGAGCCATAAGAACCTCAGATCCTTCCGTATTTAGCCAGT
ATGTTCTCTAGTGTGGTTCGTTGTTTTTGCGTGAGCCATGAGAACGAACCATTGAGATCATACTTACTTT
GCATGTCACTCAAAAATTTTGCCTCAAAACTGGTGAGCTGAATTTTTGCAGTTAAAGCATCGTGTAGTGT
TTTTCTTAGTCCGTTATGTAGGTAGGAATCTGATGTAATGGTTGTTGGTATTTTGTCACCATTCATTTTT
ATCTGGTTGTTCTCAAGTTCGGTTACGAGATCCATTTGTCTATCTAGTTCAACTTGGAAAATCAACGTAT
CAGTCGGGCGGCCTCGCTTATCAACCACCAATTTCATATTGCTGTAAGTGTTTAAATCTTTACTTATTGG
TTTCAAAACCCATTGGTTAAGCCTTTTAAACTCATGGTAGTTATTTTCAAGCATTAACATGAACTTAAAT
TCATCAAGGCTAATCTCTATATTTGCCTTGTGAGTTTTCTTTTGTGTTAGTTCTTTTAATAACCACTCAT
AAATCCTCATAGAGTATTTGTTTTCAAAAGACTTAACATGTTCCAGATTATATTTTATGAATTTTTTTAA
CTGGAAAAGATAAGGCAATATCTCTTCACTAAAAACTAATTCTAATTTTTCGCTTGAGAACTTGGCATAG
TTTGTCCACTGGAAAATCTCAAAGCCTTTAACCAAAGGATTCCTGATTTCCACAGTTCTCGTCATCAGCT
CTCTGGTTGCTTTAGCTAATACACCATAAGCATTTTCCCTACTGATGTTCATCATCTGAGCGTATTGGTT
ATAAGTGAACGATACCGTCCGTTCTTTCCTTGTAGGGTTTTCAATCGTGGGGTTGAGTAGTGCCACACAG
CATAAAATTAGCTTGGTTTCATGCTCCGTTAAGTCATAGCGACTAATCGCTAGTTCATTTGCTTTGAAAA
CAACTAATTCAGACATACATCTCAATTGGTCTAGGTGATTTTAATCACTATACCAATTGAGATGGGCTAG
TCAATGATAATTACTAGTCCTTTTCCTTTGAGTTGTGGGTATCTGTAAATTCTGCTAGACCTTTGCTGGA
AAACTTGTAAATTCTGCTAGACCCTCTGTAAATTCCGCTAGACCTTTGTGTGTTTTTTTTGTTTATATTC
AAGTGGTTATAATTTATAGAATAAAGAAAGAATAAAAAAAGATAAAAAGAATAGATCCCAGCCCTGTGTA
TAACTCACTACTTTAGTCAGTTCCGCAGTATTACAAAAGGATGTCGCAAACGCTGTTTGCTCCTCTACAA
AACAGACCTTAAAACCCTAAAGGCTTAAGTAGCACCCTCGCAAGCTCGGGCAAATCGCTGAATATTCCTT
TTGTCTCCGACCATCAGGCACCTGAGTCGCTGTCTTTTTCGTGACATTCAGTTCGCTGCGCTCACGGCTC
TGGCAGTGAATGGGGGTAAATGGCACTACAGGCGCCTTTTATGGATTCATGCAAGGAAACTACCCATAAT
ACAAGAAAAGCCCGTCACGGGCTTCTCAGGGCGTTTTATGGCGGGTCTGCTATGTGGTGCTATCTGACTT
TTTGCTGTTCAGCAGTTCCTGCCCTCTGATTTTCCAGTCTGACCACTTCGGATTATCCCGTGACAGGTCA
TTCAGACTGGCTAATGCACCCAGTAAGGCAGCGGTATCATCAACAGGCTTACCCGTCTTACTGTCCCTAG
TGCTTGGATTCTCACCAATAAAAAACGCCCGGCGGCAACCGAGCGTTCTGAACAAATCCAGATGGAGTTC
TGAGGTCATTACTGGATCTATCAACAGGAGTCCAAGCGAGCTCGATATCAAATTACGCCCCGCCCTGCCA
CTCATCGCAGTACTGTTGTAATTCATTAAGCATTCTGCCGACATGGAAGCCATCACAAACGGCATGATGA
ACCTGAATCGCCAGCGGCATCAGCACCTTGTCGCCTTGCGTATAATATTTGCCCATGGTGAAAACGGGGG
CGAAGAAGTTGTCCATATTGGCCACGTTTAAATCAAAACTGGTGAAACTCACCCAGGGATTGGCTGAGAC
GAAAAACATATTCTCAATAAACCCTTTAGGGAAATAGGCCAGGTTTTCACCGTAACACGCCACATCTTGC
GAATATATGTGTAGAAACTGCCGGAAATCGTCGTGGTATTCACTCCAGAGCGATGAAAACGTTTCAGTTT
GCTCATGGAAAACGGTGTAACAAGGGTGAACACTATCCCATATCACCAGCTCACCGTCTTTCATTGCCAT
ACGAAATTCCGGATGAGCATTCATCAGGCGGGCAAGAATGTGAATAAAGGCCGGATAAAACTTGTGCTTA
TTTTTCTTTACGGTCTTTAAAAAGGCCGTAATATCCAGCTGAACGGTCTGGTTATAGGTACATTGAGCAA
CTGACTGAAATGCCTCAAAATGTTCTTTACGATGCCATTGGGATATATCAACGGTGGTATATCCAGTGAT
TTTTTTCTCCATTTTAGCTTCCTTAGCTCCTGAAAATCTCGATAACTCAAAAAATACGCCCGGTAGTGAT
CTTATTTCATTATGGTGAAAGTTGGAACCTCTTACGTGCCGATCAACGTCTCATTTTCGCCAGATATC
Features (pLannotate 1.2.2; 13 found; start..end, strand, type, name):
      7..78      +  promoter       araBAD promoter (fragment): araBAD; promoter of the L-arabinose operon of E. coli; the araC regulatory gene is transcribed in the opposite direction (Guzman et al., 1995)
    109..1797    +  CDS            RPOL_BPT7 (fragment): Experimental evidence at protein level: Swiss-Prot protein existence level 1. Highly processive DNA-dependent RNA polymerase that catalyzes the transcription of class II and class III viral genes. Recognizes a specific promoter sequence and enters first into an 'abortive phase' where very short transcripts are synthesized and released before proceeding to the processive transcription of long RNA chains. Unwinds the double-stranded DNA to expose the coding strand for templating. Participates in the initiation of viral DNA replication presumably by making primers accessible to the DNA polymerase
   1813..2262    +  CDS            nMagHigh1: "negative Magnet" variant of an N-terminally truncated Vivid (VVD) blue light photoreceptor from Neurospora crassa (Kawano et al., 2015) rapidly heterodimerizes with pMag or pMagFast2 upon blue light irradiation
   2278..2364    +  terminator     rrnB T1 terminator: Escherichia coli rrnB; transcription terminator T1 from the E. coli rrnB gene
   2860..2931    +  promoter       araBAD promoter (fragment): araBAD; promoter of the L-arabinose operon of E. coli; the araC regulatory gene is transcribed in the opposite direction (Guzman et al., 1995)
   2963..3409    +  CDS            pMag: "positive Magnet" variant of an N-terminally truncated Vivid (VVD) blue light photoreceptor from Neurospora crassa (Kawano et al., 2015) rapidly heterodimerizes with nMagHigh1 upon blue light irradiation to form a complex with slow switch-off kinetics
   3425..4384    +  CDS            RPOL_BPT7 (fragment): Experimental evidence at protein level: Swiss-Prot protein existence level 1. Highly processive DNA-dependent RNA polymerase that catalyzes the transcription of class II and class III viral genes. Recognizes a specific promoter sequence and enters first into an 'abortive phase' where very short transcripts are synthesized and released before proceeding to the processive transcription of long RNA chains. Unwinds the double-stranded DNA to expose the coding strand for templating. Participates in the initiation of viral DNA replication presumably by making primers accessible to the DNA polymerase
   4399..4485    +  terminator     rrnB T1 terminator: Escherichia coli rrnB; transcription terminator T1 from the E. coli rrnB gene
   4666..5616    -  CDS            Rep101: RepA protein needed for replication with the pSC101 origin; rep101
   5664..5886    -  rep_origin     pSC101 ori: low-copy replication origin that requires the Rep101 protein
   6378..6472    -  terminator     lambda t0 terminator: transcription terminator from phage lambda
   6496..7152    -  CDS            cat: CAT_ECOLX - Experimental evidence at protein level: Swiss-Prot protein existence level 1. This enzyme is an effector of chloramphenicol resistance in bacteria. From Escherichia coli. This protein is used as a marker in many commonly used cloning vectors, such as pACYC184.
   7153..7255    -  promoter       cat promoter: promoter of the E. coli cat gene encoding chloramphenicol acetyltransferase
