[The description below was written by a language model from this plasmid's Addgene catalogue record and pLannotate feature annotations shown in this document.]
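Description:
pAB167 is a low-copy bacterial expression plasmid for synthetic biology, built on a pSC101 backbone. It replicates through the pSC101 origin, which depends on the plasmid-encoded Rep101 (RepA) protein. Selection is by chloramphenicol resistance from a cat gene driven by its own promoter and followed by the lambda t0 terminator. The sequenced record is 7,278 nt, and the feature table appears to cover the whole plasmid.

The payload is Opto-T7RNAP*(563), a blue-light-inducible split T7 RNA polymerase encoded as two separate transcription units in the same orientation. In the first unit, an araBAD promoter fragment drives an N-terminal portion of T7 RNA polymerase fused at its C-terminus to nMagHigh1. In the second, another araBAD promoter fragment drives pMag fused to the remaining C-terminal portion of the polymerase. Each unit ends in an rrnB T1 terminator. The length of the N-terminal fragment is consistent with a split at about residue 563, as the name suggests. nMagHigh1 and pMag are the "Magnet" variants of the Neurospora crassa Vivid photoreceptor, which heterodimerize under blue light. Illumination should therefore bring the two polymerase halves together and restore transcription from T7 promoters, while darkness lets the complex dissociate.

The "equal expr." label, together with the matching promoter fragments, suggests both halves are meant to be produced at similar levels. No araC gene is annotated, so the record does not show whether arabinose regulation is supplied from the plasmid. It also does not explain the asterisk in the name. The plasmid is intended for dynamic, spatiotemporal light control of gene expression in E. coli, presumably alongside a separate T7-promoter-driven target or reporter.
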