Addgene plasmid #101672: pAB167
Purpose: Opto-T7RNAP*(563), equal expr.
Depositing lab: Mustafa Khammash. Depositing organization: ETH Zurich (Swiss Federal Institute of Technology). Publication: Dynamic Blue Light-Inducible T7 RNA Polymerases (Opto-T7RNAPs) for Precise Spatiotemporal Gene Expression Control. Baumschlager A, Aoki SK, Khammash M. ACS Synth Biol. 2017 Nov 17;6(11):2157-2167. doi: 10.1021/acssynbio.7b00169. Epub 2017 Oct 18. PubMed 29045151.
Backbone
  Vector backbone: pSC101
  Vector type: Bacterial Expression, Synthetic Biology
Growth in bacteria
  Bacterial resistance: Chloramphenicol, 25 μg/mL
  Growth temperature: 37°C
  Growth strain: DH5alpha
  Copy number: Low Copy
Gene/Insert
  Gene/Insert name: Opto-T7RNAP*(563), equal expr.
Terms and licenses: Academic/Nonprofit Terms; Industry Terms: Not Available to Industry
How to cite: pAB167 was a gift from Mustafa Khammash (Addgene plasmid # 101672 ; http://n2t.net/addgene:101672 ; RRID:Addgene_101672)
